>Addgene plasmid #72144 | Sema3d(S)-Fc-His | depositor full sequence | sequence record 138674 | Full sequence
GTCGAGGTCTCGACGGTATCGATTGACATTGATTATTGACTAGCTAGTTATTAATAGTAATCAATTACGG
GGTCATTAGTTCATAGCCCATATATGGAGTTCCGCGTTACATAACTTACGGTAAATGGCCCGCCTGGCTG
ACCGCCCAACGACCCCCGCCCATTGACGTCAATAATGACGTATGTTCCCATAGTAACGCCAATAGGGACT
TTCCATTGACGTCAATGGGTGGAGTATTTACGGTAAACTGCCCACTTGGCAGTACATCAAGTGTATCATA
TGCCAAGTCCGCCCCCTATTGACGTCAATGACGGTAAATGGCCCGCCTGGCATTATGCCCAGTACATGAC
CTTACGGGACTTTCCTACTTGGCAGTACATCTACGTATTAGTCATCGCTATTACCATGGTGATGCGGTTT
TGGCAGTACACCAATGGGCGTGGATAGCGGTTTGACTCACGGGGATTTCCAAGTCTCCACCCCATTGACG
TCAATGGGAGTTTGTTTTGGCACCAAAATCAACGGGACTTTCCAAAATGTCGTAATAACCCCGCCCCGTT
GACGCAAATGGGCGGTAGGCGTGTACGGTGGGAGGTCTATATAAGCAGAGCTCGTTTAGTGAACCGTCAG
ATCGCCTGGAGACGCCATCCACGCTGTTTTGACCTCCATAGAAGACACCGGGACCGATCCAGCCTCCGCG
GCCGGGAACGGTGCATTGGAACGCGGATTCCCCGTGCCAAGAGTGACGTAAGTACCGCCTATAGACTCTA
TAGGCACACCCCTTTGGCTCTTATGCATGCTATACTGTTTTTGGCTTGGGGCCTATACACCCCCGCTTCC
ATATGCTATAGGTGATGGTATAGCTTAGCCTATAGGTGTGGGTTATTGACCATTATTGACCACTCCCCTA
TTGGTGACGATACTTTCCATTACTAATCCATAACATGGCTCTTTGCCACAACTATCTCTATTGGCTATAT
GCCAATACTCTGTCCTTCAGAGACTGACACGGACTCTGTATTTTTACAGGATGGGGTCCCATTTATTATT
TACAAATTCACATATACAACAACGCCGTCCCCCGTGCCCGCAGTTTTTATTAAACATAGCGTGGGATCTC
CACGCGAATCTCGGGTACGTGTTCCGGACATGGGCTCTTCTCCGGTAGCGGCGGAGCTTCCACATCCGAG
CCCTGGTCCCATGCCTCCAGCGGCTCATGGTCGCTCGGCAGCTCCTTGCTCCTAACAGTGGAGGCCAGAC
TTAGGCACAGCACAATGCCCACCACCACCAGTGTGCCGCACAAGGCCGTGGCGGTAGGGTATGTGTCTGA
AAATGAGCTCGGAGATTGGGCTCGCACCGCTGACGCAGATGGAAGACTTAAGGCAGCGGCAGAAGAAGAT
GCAGGCAGCTGAGTTGTTGTATTCTGATAAGAGTCAGAGGTAACTCCCGTTGCGGTGCTGTTAACGGTGG
AGGGCAGTGTAGTCTGAGCAGTACTCGTTGCTGCCGCGCGCGCCACCAGACATAATAGCTGACAGACTAA
CAGACTGTTCCTTTCCATGGGTCTTTTCTGCAGAAGCTTGAATTCTCGAGGATCCGCGGCCGCGCCACCA
TGAATGTTACTAAAGATGAGAACCCAAGATCCAGAAGTCAAGATCTTCACCTTTTTCATGCTTGGATGAT
GTTAATCATGACGGTGCTCTTTCTTCCTGTCACTGAAACGTCTAAACAAAATATTCCAAGACTCAAGCTA
ACCTACAAAGACTTGCTGCTTTCAAACACCTGTATCCCCTTTTTGGGTTCATCAGAAGGATTGGATTTCC
AGACTCTTCTTTTGGATGAGGAGAGGGGCATACTGCTCCTAGGAGCCAAAGACCATGTCTTCCTGCTCAG
TCTGGTTGACTTGAACAAGAATTTTAAGAAGATTTATTGGCCTGCTGCAAAAGAACGAGTGGAGCTATGT
AAATTAGCTGGGAAAGATGCCAATACAGAATGTGCAAATTTCATCCGTGTGCTTCAACCCTATAATAAGA
CTCACGTTTACGTGTGTGGAACTGGAGCGTTTCATCCGCTGTGTGGGTACATCGATCTCGGCGCCAACAA
GGAGGAACTCATATTTAAACTAGACACGCACAACCTGGAGTCTGGCAGACTGAAATGTCCCTTTGATCCT
CAGCAGCCTTTTGCTTCAGTAATGACAGATGAGCACCTCTACTCTGGAACAGCTTCTGATTTCCTTGGCA
AAGACACTGCATTCACAAGGTCTCTGGGGCTAATGCAGGACCACCATTCCATCAGAACTGACATTTCAGA
GCACCACTGGCTCAATGGAGCAAAATTTATCGGAACATTCCCCATTCCAGACACCTATAATCCAGATGAT
GATAAAATATATTTCTTCTTTCGAGAATCATCCCAGGAAGGCAGTACTTCTGACAGAAGCATTCTTTCAA
GAGTTGGAAGAGTTTGTAAGAATGATGTAGGTGGGCAACGAAGTCTGATAAACAAATGGACAACTTTTCT
AAAGGCAAGACTGATTTGCTCGATTCCTGGAAGCGATGGGGCAGATACCCATTTTGATGAACTCCAAGAT
ATTTACTTACTCCCTACGAGAGATGAAAGAAATCCTGTAGTATATGGAGTCTTTACCACAACCAGCTCCA
TCTTCAAAGGCTCTGCTGTCTGTGTGTACAGCATGGCTGATATCCGAGCAGTCTTTAATGGTCCCTATGC
TCATAAGGAAAGTGCTGACCATCGCTGGGTGCAATATGATGGAAGGATACCTTACCCCCGACCTGGAACG
TGTCCAAGCAAAACCTATGACCCACTGATTAAGTCCACCCGAGACTTTCCAGACGATGTTATCAGTTTCA
TAAGGCGGCACCCTGTGATGTATAAGTCCGTGTACCCAGTGGCAGGAGCACCGACCTTCAAGAGAATCAA
CGTGGATTACAGACTGACGCAGATAGTGGTGGATCACGTGGTCGCTGAAGACGGGCAGTATGATGTCATG
TTTCTCGGAACAGACATTGGAACAGTCCTGAAAGTTGTGAGCATCTCCAAGGAGAAGTGGAATATGGAAG
AGGTCGTACTGGAGGAGCTTCAGGTATTCAAGCACCCAACAGCTATCTTGAACATGGAGTTGTCGCTGAA
GCAGCAACAGTTGTACGTTGGTTCCTGGGATGGATTGGTCCAGCTCTCCTTGCACAGATGCGACACTTAC
GGGAAAGCATGTGCAGACTGCTGTCTCGCCAGAGACCCTTACTGTGCCTGGGATGGAAATGCTTGCTCCA
GATATGCACCCACGTCTGGCGCGCCTGACAAAACTCACACATGCCCACCGTGCCCAGCACCTGAACTCCT
GGGGGGACCGTCAGTCTTCCTCTTCCCCCCAAAACCCAAGGACACCCTCATGATCTCCCGGACCCCTGAG
GTCACATGCGTGGTGGTGGACGTGAGCCACGAAGACCCTGAGGTCAAGTTCAACTGGTACGTGGACGGCG
TGGAGGTGCATAATGCCAAGACAAAGCCGCGGGAGGAGCAGTACAACAGCACGTACCGTGTGGTCAGCGT
CCTCACCGTCCTGCACCAGGACTGGCTGAATGGCAAGGAGTACAAGTGCAAGGTCTCCAACAAAGCCCTC
CCAGCCCCCATCGAGAAAACCATCTCCAAAGCCAAAGGGCAGCCCCGAGAACCACAGGTGTATACCCTGC
CCCCATCCCGGGATGAGCTGACCAAGAACCAGGTCAGCCTGACCTGCCTGGTCAAAGGCTTCTATCCCAG
CGACATCGCCGTGGAGTGGGAGAGCAATGGGCAGCCGGAGAACAACTACAAGACCACGCCTCCCGTGCTG
GACTCCGACGGCTCCTTCTTCCTCTACAGCAAGCTCACCGTGGACAAGAGCAGGTGGCAGCAGGGGAACG
TCTTCTCATGCTCCGTGATGCATGAGGCTCTGCACAACCACTACACGCAGAAGAGCCTCTCCCTGTCTCC
GGGTAAAGGCGGCCATCATCACCATCACCATTAATCTAGAGATCTTATTAAAGCAGAACTTGTTTATTGC
AGCTTATAATGGTTACAAATAAAGCAATAGCATCACAAATTTCACAAATAAAGCATTTTTTTCACTGCAT
TCTAGTTGTGGTTTGTCCAAACTCATCAATGTATCTTATCATGTCTGGTCGACTCTAGCTAGACTCTTCC
GCTTCCTCGCTCACTGACTCGCTGCGCTCGGTCGTTCGGCTGCGGCGAGCGGTATCAGCTCACTCAAAGG
CGGTAATACGGTTATCCACAGAATCAGGGGATAACGCAGGAAAGAACATGTGAGCAAAAGGCCAGCAAAA
GGCCAGGAACCGTAAAAAGGCCGCGTTGCTGGCGTTTTTCCATAGGCTCCGCCCCCCTGACGAGCATCAC
AAAAATCGACGCTCAAGTCAGAGGTGGCGAAACCCGACAGGACTATAAAGATACCAGGCGTTTCCCCCTG
GAAGCTCCCTCGTGCGCTCTCCTGTTCCGACCCTGCCGCTTACCGGATACCTGTCCGCCTTTCTCCCTTC
GGGAAGCGTGGCGCTTTCTCATAGCTCACGCTGTAGGTATCTCAGTTCGGTGTAGGTCGTTCGCTCCAAG
CTGGGCTGTGTGCACGAACCCCCCGTTCAGCCCGACCGCTGCGCCTTATCCGGTAACTATCGTCTTGAGT
CCAACCCGGTAAGACACGACTTATCGCCACTGGCAGCAGCCACTGGTAACAGGATTAGCAGAGCGAGGTA
TGTAGGCGGTGCTACAGAGTTCTTGAAGTGGTGGCCTAACTACGGCTACACTAGAAGAACAGTATTTGGT
ATCTGCGCTCTGCTGAAGCCAGTTACCTTCGGAAAAAGAGTTGGTAGCTCTTGATCCGGCAAACAAACCA
CCGCTGGTAGCGGTGGTTTTTTTGTTTGCAAGCAGCAGATTACGCGCAGAAAAAAAGGATCTCAAGAAGA
TCCTTTGATCTTTTCTACGGGGTCTGACGCTCAGTGGAACGAAAACTCACGTTAAGGGATTTTGGTCATG
AGATTATCAAAAAGGATCTTCACCTAGATCCTTTTAAATTAAAAATGAAGTTTTAAATCAATCTAAAGTA
TATATGAGTAAACTTGGTCTGACAGTTACCAATGCTTAATCAGTGAGGCACCTATCTCAGCGATCTGTCT
ATTTCGTTCATCCATAGTTGCCTGACTCCCCGTCGTGTAGATAACTACGATACGGGAGGGCTTACCATCT
GGCCCCAGTGCTGCAATGATACCGCGAGACCCACGCTCACCGGCTCCAGATTTATCAGCAATAAACCAGC
CAGCCGGAAGGGCCGAGCGCAGAAGTGGTCCTGCAACTTTATCCGCCTCCATCCAGTCTATTAATTGTTG
CCGGGAAGCTAGAGTAAGTAGTTCGCCAGTTAATAGTTTGCGCAACGTTGTTGCCATTGCTACAGGCATC
GTGGTGTCACGCTCGTCGTTTGGTATGGCTTCATTCAGCTCCGGTTCCCAACGATCAAGGCGAGTTACAT
GATCCCCCATGTTGTGCAAAAAAGCGGTTAGCTCCTTCGGTCCTCCGATCGTTGTCAGAAGTAAGTTGGC
CGCAGTGTTATCACTCATGGTTATGGCAGCACTGCATAATTCTCTTACTGTCATGCCATCCGTAAGATGC
TTTTCTGTGACTGGTGAGTACTCAACCAAGTCATTCTGAGAATAGTGTATGCGGCGACCGAGTTGCTCTT
GCCCGGCGTCAATACGGGATAATACCGCGCCACATAGCAGAACTTTAAAAGTGCTCATCATTGGAAAACG
TTCTTCGGGGCGAAAACTCTCAAGGATCTTACCGCTGTTGAGATCCAGTTCGATGTAACCCACTCGTGCA
CCCAACTGATCTTCAGCATCTTTTACTTTCACCAGCGTTTCTGGGTGAGCAAAAACAGGAAGGCAAAATG
CCGCAAAAAAGGGAATAAGGGCGACACGGAAATGTTGAATACTCATACTCTTCCTTTTTCAATATTATTG
AAGCATTTATCAGGGTTATTGTCTCATGAGCGGATACATATTTGAATGTATTTAGAAAAATAAACAAATA
GGGGTTCCGCGCACATTTCCCCGAAAAGTGCCACCTGACGTCTAAGAAACCATTATTATCATGACATTAA
CCTATAAAAATAGGCGTATCACGAGGCCCTTTCGTCTCGCGCGTTTCGGTGATGACGGTGAAAACCTCTG
ACACATGCAGCTCCCGGAGGAATGTGTGTCAGTTAGGGTGTGGAAAGTCCCCAGGCTCCCCAGGCAGGCA
GAAGTATGCAAAGCATGCATCTCAATTAGTCAGCAACCAGGTGTGGAAAGTCCCCAGGCTCCCCAGCAGG
CAGAAGTATGCAAAGCATGCATCTCAATTAGTCAGCAACCATAGTCCCGCCCCTAACTCCGCCCATCCCG
CCCCTAACTCCGCCCAGTTCCGCCCATTCTCCGCCCCATGGCTGACTAATTTTTTTTATTTATGCAGAGG
CCGAGGCCGCCTCTGCCTCTGAGCTATTCCAGAAGTAGTGAGGAGGCTTTTTTGGAGGCCTAGGCTTTTG
CAAAAAGCTCCCGGGAGCTTGTATATCCATTTTCGTCCCGGAGACGGTCACAGCTTGTCTGTAAGCGGAT
GCCGGGAGCAGACAAGCCCGTCAGGGCGCGTCAGCGGGTGTTGGCGGGTGTCGGGGCTGGCTTAACTATG
CGGCATCAGAGCAGATTGTACTGAGAGTGCACCATATGCGGTGTGAAATACCGCACAGATGCGTAAGGAG
AAAATACCGCATCAGGAAATTGTAAGCGTTAATATTTTGTTAAAATTCGCGTTAAATTTTTGTTAAATCA
GCTCATTTTTTAACCAATAGGCCGAAATCGGCAAAATCCCTTATAAATCAAAAGAATAGACCGAGATAGG
GT
[37 nt withheld, positions 6933-6969]
AAAGAACGTGGACTCCAACGTCAAAGG
[49 nt withheld, positions 6997-7045]
T
[91 nt withheld, positions 7047-7137]
G
[124 nt withheld, positions 7139-7262]
CCATTCGCCATTCAGGCTGCGCAACTGTTGGGAAGGGCGATCGGTGCGGGCCTCTTCGCTATTACGCCAG
CTGGCGAAAGGGGGATGTGCTGCAAGGCGATTAAGTTGGGTAACGCCAGGGTTTTCCCAGTCACGACGTT
GTAAAACGACGGCCAGTGAATT
Features (pLannotate 1.2.2; 14 found; start..end, strand, type, name):
     25..408     +  enhancer       CMV enhancer: human cytomegalovirus immediate early enhancer
    410..609     +  promoter       CMV promoter: human cytomegalovirus (CMV) immediate early promoter
    748..1573    +  intron         CMV intron A: human cytomegalovirus intron A (Chapman et al., 1991)
   1610..3307    +  CDS            Sema3d (fragment): SEM3D_MOUSE - Experimental evidence at protein level: Swiss-Prot protein existence level 1. Induces the collapse and paralysis of neuronal growth cones. Could potentially act as repulsive cues toward specific neuronal populations. Binds to neuropilin (By similarity). From Mus musculus (Mouse).
   3317..3997    +  CDS            IGHG1 (fragment): IGHG1_HUMAN - Experimental evidence at protein level: Swiss-Prot protein existence level 1. Constant region of immunoglobulin heavy chains. Immunoglobulins, also known as antibodies, are membrane-bound or secreted glycoproteins produced by B lymphocytes. In the recognition phase of humoral immunity, the membrane-bound immunoglobulins serve as receptors which, upon binding of a specific antigen, trigger the clonal expansion and differentiation of B lymphocytes into immunoglobulins- secreting plasma cells. Secreted immunoglobulins mediate the effector phase of humoral immunity, which results in
   4047..4168    +  polyA_signal   SV40 poly(A) signal: SV40 polyadenylation signal
   4377..4965    -  rep_origin     ori: high-copy-number ColE1/pMB1/pBR322/pUC origin of replication
   5136..5996    -  CDS            AmpR: β-lactamase; bla; confers resistance to ampicillin, carbenicillin, and related antibiotics
   5997..6101    -  promoter       AmpR promoter: bla
   6196..6231    +  CDS            rop (fragment): Rop protein, which maintains plasmids at low copy number; rop
   6254..6584    +  promoter       SV40 promoter: SV40 enhancer and early promoter
   6707..6806    +  misc_feature   bom (fragment): basis of mobility region from pBR322
   6834..7262    -  rep_origin     f1 ori (sequence partly withheld): f1 bacteriophage origin of replication; arrow indicates direction of (+) strand synthesis
   7266..7423    -  CDS            lacZα (fragment): LacZα fragment of β-galactosidase; lacZ fragment
