[The description below was written by a language model from this plasmid's Addgene catalogue record and pLannotate feature annotations shown in this document.]
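Description:
Sema3d(S)-Fc-His is a mammalian expression plasmid built on the pCMVi-SV40ori backbone for producing a tagged form of mouse semaphorin 3D. It is propagated in E. coli as a high-copy plasmid through a ColE1/pUC-type origin and selected with ampicillin via the β-lactamase gene. An f1 phage origin and short remnants of rop, bom and lacZα are also annotated, apparently leftovers of the parental cloning vectors. An SV40 enhancer/early promoter region lies in the backbone. This element normally contains the SV40 origin, consistent with the backbone name, and would allow episomal amplification in cells expressing large T antigen.

The expression cassette is driven by the human CMV immediate-early enhancer and promoter, followed by CMV intron A, which generally boosts transcript processing and expression. Downstream, a 1,698 bp Sema3d fragment is cloned between NotI and AscI sites that remain intact. This is the "short" version, truncated at the P1 cleavage site. It is fused at its C terminus to the Fc region of human IgG1 and, according to the catalogue entry, a 6X histidine tag supplied by the backbone; the His tag is not separately annotated in the feature table. An SV40 polyadenylation signal terminates the transcript. Repository sequencing noted an A126T substitution in the Sema3d translation relative to the reference sequence.

The Fc portion typically dimerizes the fusion and allows capture or detection with Fc-binding reagents, while the His tag supports metal-affinity purification. The associated work was an extracellular biochemical interaction screen of neuronal recognition proteins in the retina, in which a construct like this would supply recombinant Sema3D for binding assays.
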