Addgene plasmid #72144: Sema3d(S)-Fc-His
Purpose: Expresses the Sema3D protein (truncated at cleavage site P1; ie, short), C-terminally fused to the Fc region of human IgG1 + 6X histidine tag.
Depositing lab: Woj Wojtowicz. Depositing organization: University of California, Berkeley. Publication: An extracellular biochemical screen reveals that FLRTs and Unc5s mediate neuronal subtype recognition in the retina. Visser JJ, Cheng Y, Perry SC, Chastain AB, Parsa B, Masri SS, Ray TA, Kay JN, Wojtowicz WM. Elife. 2015 Dec 3;4. pii: e08149. doi: 10.7554/eLife.08149. PubMed 26633812.
Backbone
  Vector backbone: pCMVi-SV40ori
  Vector type: Mammalian Expression
Growth in bacteria
  Bacterial resistance: Ampicillin, 100 μg/mL
  Growth temperature: 37°C
  Growth strain: DH5alpha
  Copy number: High Copy
Gene/Insert
  Gene/Insert name: Sema3d (alt names: Semaphorin 3D; NCBI gene ID 108151; Reference sequence NM_028882.4)
  Species: M. musculus (mouse)
  Insert size (bp): 1698
  Entrez Gene: Sema3d (a.k.a. 4631426B19Rik)
  Promoter: CMV
  Tag / fusion protein: Fc-His (C terminal on backbone)
  Cloning method: Restriction Enzyme; 5′ cloning site NotI (not destroyed); 3′ cloning site AscI (not destroyed)
  Sequencing primers: 5′ GTCAGAGGTAACTCCCGTTGC; 3′ ATCATGAGGGTGTCCTTG
Terms and licenses: Academic/Nonprofit Terms; Industry Terms: Not Available to Industry
Depositor comments: Addgene Sanger sequencing found A126T within the Sema3d translation compared to NM_028882.4.
How to cite: Sema3d(S)-Fc-His was a gift from Woj Wojtowicz (Addgene plasmid # 72144 ; http://n2t.net/addgene:72144 ; RRID:Addgene_72144)
