>Addgene plasmid #72144 | Sema3d(S)-Fc-His | addgene partial sequence | sequence record 138672 | SV40pA-R 5'-GAAATTTGTGATGCTATTGC-3'
ATAAGATCTCTAGATTAATGGTGATGGTGATGATGGCCGCCTTTACCCGGAGACAGGGAGAGGCTCTTCT
GCGTGTAGTGGTTGTGCAGAGCCTCATGCATCACGGAGCATGAGAAGACGTTCCCCTGCTGCCACCTGCT
CTTGTCCACGGTGAGCTTGCTGTAGAGGAAGAAGGAGCCGTCGGAGTCCAGCACGGGAGGCGTGGTCTTG
TAGTTGTTCTCCGGCTGCCCATTGCTCTCCCACTCCACGGCGATGTCGCTGGGATAGAAGCCTTTGACCA
GGCAGGTCAGGCTGACCTGGTTCTTGGTCAGCTCATCCCGGGATGGGGGCAGGGTATACACCTGTGGTTC
TCGGGGCTGCCCTTTGGCTTTGGAGATGGTTTTCTCGATGGGGGCTGGGAGGGCTTTGTTGGAGACCTTG
CACTTGTACTCCTTGCCATTCAGCCAGTCCTGGTGCAGGACGGTGAGGACGCTGACCACACGGTACGTGC
TGTTGTACTGCTCCTCCCGCGGCTTTGTCTTGGCATTATGCACCTCCACGCCGTCCACGTACCAGTTGAA
CTTGACCTCAGGGTCTTCGTGGCTCACGTCCACCACCACGCATGTGACCTCAGGGGTCCGGGAGATCATG
AGGGTGTCCTTGGGTTTTGGGGGGAAGAGGAAGACTGACGGTCCCCCCAGGAGTTCAGGTGCTGGGCACG
GTGGGCATGTGTGAGTTTTGTCAGGCGCGCCAGACGTGGGTGCATATCTGGAGCAAGCATTTCCATCCCA
GGCACAGTAAGGGTCTCTGGCGAGACAGCAGTCTGCACATGCTTTCCCGTAAGTGTCGCATCTGTGCAAG
GAGAGCTGGACCAATCCATCCCAGGAACCAACGTACAACTGTTGCTGCT
