>Addgene plasmid #72144 | Sema3d(S)-Fc-His | addgene partial sequence | sequence record 138673 | pMRB101-F 5'-aagatgcaggcagctgagtt-3'
ACGGTGGAGGGCAGTGTAGTCTGAGCAGTACTCGTTGCTGCCGCGCGCGCCACCAGACATAATAGCTGAC
AGACTAACAGACTGTTCCTTTCCATGGGTCTTTTCTGCAGAAGCTTGAATTCTCGAGGATCCGCGGCCGC
GCCACCATGAATGTTACTAAAGATGAGAACCCAAGATCCAGAAGTCAAGATCTTCACCTTTTTCATGCTT
GGATGATGTTAATCATGACGGTGCTCTTTCTTCCTGTCACTGAAACGTCTAAACAAAATATTCCAAGACT
CAAGCTAACCTACAAAGACTTGCTGCTTTCAAACACCTGTATCCCCTTTTTGGGTTCATCAGAAGGATTG
GATTTCCAGACTCTTCTTTTGGATGAGGAGAGGGGCATACTGCTCCTAGGAGCCAAAGACCATGTCTTCC
TGCTCAGTCTGGTTGACTTGAACAAGAATTTTAAGAAGATTTATTGGCCTGCTGCAAAAGAACGAGTGGA
GCTATGTAAATTAGCTGGGAAAGATGCCAATACAGAATGTGCAAATTTCATCCGTGTGCTTCAACCCTAT
AATAAGACTCACGTTTACGTGTGTGGAACTGGAGCGTTTCATCCGCTGTGTGGGTACATCGATCTCGGCG
CCAACAAGGAGGAACTCATATTTAAACTAGACACGCACAACCTGGAGTCTGGCAGACTGAAATGTCCCTT
TGATCCTCAGCAGCCTTTTGCTTCAGTAATGACAGATGAGCACCTCTACTCTGGAACAGCTTCTGATTTC
CTTGGCAAAGACACTGCATTCACAAGGTCTCTGGG
